Addgene plasmid #12845: DCT.VV.Orf157
Purpose: This plasmid was designed for screening purposes and may contain discrepancies relative to the current canonical GenBank version of the gene.
Depositing lab: Jack Bennink & Jon Yewdell. Depositing organization: National Institute of Allergy and Infectious Diseases (NIAID). Publication: Identification of poxvirus CD8+ T cell determinants to enable rational design and characterization of smallpox vaccines. Tscharke DC, Karupiah G, Zhou J, Palmore T, Irvine KR, Haeryfar SM, Williams S, Sidney J, Sette A, Bennink JR, Yewdell JW. J Exp Med. 2005 January 3; 201(1): 95–104. 10.1084/jem.20041912 PubMed 15623576.
Backbone
  Vector backbone: pcDNA 3.1D V5-His-TOPO
  Backbone manufacturer: Invitrogen
  Backbone size w/o insert (bp): 5514
  Vector type: Mammalian Expression
  Selectable markers: Neomycin (select with G418)
Growth in bacteria
  Bacterial resistance: Ampicillin, 100 μg/mL
  Growth temperature: 37°C
  Growth strain: DH5alpha
  Copy number: High Copy
Gene/Insert
  Gene/Insert name: VV.Orf157 (alt names: serine/threonine protein kinase; VV_WR_049)
  Species: Vaccinia Virus
  Insert size (bp): 1320
  GenBank ID: 9790962
  Cloning method: Restriction Enzyme; 5′ cloning site BamHI (not destroyed); 3′ cloning site BamHI (not destroyed)
  Sequencing primers: 5′ Universal T7
Terms and licenses: Academic/Nonprofit Terms; Industry Terms: Not Available to Industry
Depositor comments: Please see the Vaccinia kit page ( https://www.addgene.org/vvorf/ ) for more information. The kit page contains the supplemental VVOrfData spreadsheet, which includes important information about this plasmid. The plasmid and insert names provided here relate only to this library. The name of the ORF (if present) in VACV strain Copenhagen and the name of the ORF (if annotated) in VACV strain WR sequence can be found in VVOrfData spreadsheet. Please note that the amino acid sequence given for each ORF in the spreadsheet may contain some errors. Additionally, changes from the expected sequence may be present in these plasmids. Please see Addgene's quality control sequence and sequencing notes in the VVOrfData spreadsheet before ordering this plasmid.
How to cite: DCT.VV.Orf157 was a gift from Jack Bennink & Jon Yewdell (Addgene plasmid # 12845 ; http://n2t.net/addgene:12845 ; RRID:Addgene_12845)
