[The description below was written by a language model from this plasmid's Addgene catalogue record.]
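Description:
DCT.VV.Orf157 is a mammalian expression plasmid built on the commercial pcDNA 3.1D V5-His-TOPO backbone (about 5.5 kb without insert) and carries a single vaccinia virus open reading frame of roughly 1.3 kb. The insert, designated VV.Orf157 within its library, is annotated as a serine/threonine protein kinase and is also listed as VV_WR_049. It is flanked by BamHI sites at both the 5′ and 3′ ends, which remain intact. The plasmid is maintained at high copy in E. coli under ampicillin selection, and a neomycin resistance marker allows G418 selection in mammalian cells. The record lists a T7 primer for sequencing into the 5′ end of the insert. No feature table is provided, so the promoter is not explicitly stated. Backbones of this family normally drive expression from a CMV promoter and offer C-terminal V5 and His tags, but the record does not say whether the ORF is in frame with those tags.

The construct belongs to a library of individually cloned vaccinia ORFs, assembled to identify poxvirus CD8+ T cell determinants in support of smallpox vaccine design and characterization. Plasmids of this kind express single viral proteins in transfected cells so that antigens recognised by T cells can be screened. The depositors stress that the plasmid was made for screening and may differ from the canonical GenBank sequence of the gene. The library-specific ORF name does not correspond directly to Copenhagen or WR strain nomenclature, which is cross-referenced in a supplementary spreadsheet. That spreadsheet may itself contain amino acid errors, so the sequence should be verified before relying on the construct.
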