>Addgene plasmid #12845 | DCT.VV.Orf157 | addgene partial sequence | sequence record 19234 | T7 5'-TAATACGACTCACTATAGGG-3'
ACCATGGGTGTTGCCAATGATTCATCCCCTGAATATCAATGGATGTCTCCCCATAGATTATCAGATACTG
TTATATTAGGAGACTGTTTGTATTTTAACAACATAATGTCCCAATTAGATTTACACCAAAATTGGGCTCC
GTCAGTTAGATTGTTAAATTATTTTAAGAATTTTAATAAGGAAACACTACTAAAGATAGAAGAGAATGAT
TACATTAATTCATCCTTTTTCCAACAAAAGGATAAACGATTTTATCCTATAAACGACGATTTTTATCACA
TATCTACAGGAGGATATGGTATAGTCTTTAAGATAGATAACTATGTAGTAAAATTTGTATTCGAGGCCAC
AAAATTATATAGTCCCATGGAAACTACGGCGGAGTTCACAGTACCCAAATTTCTATACAACAATCTAAAG
GGAGATGAAAAAAAATTAATCGTGTGTGCGTGGGCCATGGGATTAAACTATAAATTAACATTTTTACATA
CTCTGTATAAACGGGTTCTTCATATGTTGCTATTATTGATACAAACTATGGATGGTCAGGAACTCTCATT
GAGATATTCTTCTAAAGTTTTTTTAAAGGCGTTTAACGAGAGAAAGGACAGTATCAAATTCGTGAAATTA
CTATCCCACTTTTATCCGGCAGTTATTAACAGTAATATTAATGTTATAAACTATTTTAACCG
